Addgene plasmid #41195: TAL3021
Depositing lab: Keith Joung. Depositing organization: Massachusetts General Hospital. Publication: Targeted gene disruption in somatic zebrafish cells using engineered TALENs. Sander JD, Cade L, Khayter C, Reyon D, Peterson RT, Joung JK, Yeh JR. Nat Biotechnol. 2011 Aug 5;29(8):697-8. doi: 10.1038/nbt.1934. PubMed 21822241.
Backbone
  Vector backbone: JDS71
  Backbone manufacturer: Addgene plasmid #32287
  Backbone size w/o insert (bp): 6447
  Vector type: Mammalian Expression ; T7
Growth in bacteria
  Bacterial resistance: Ampicillin, 100 μg/mL
  Growth temperature: 37°C
  Growth strain: XL1 Blue
  Copy number: High Copy
Gene/Insert
  Gene/Insert name: ZebrafishCommunity-aminopeptidase-o-Right (alt name: aminopeptidase-o)
  Species: D. rerio (zebrafish)
  Insert size (bp): 1640
  Promoter: CMV
  Tag / fusion protein: 3X Flag (N terminal on backbone); WT FOKI (C terminal on backbone)
  Cloning method: Restriction Enzyme; 5′ cloning site N/A (destroyed during cloning); 3′ cloning site N/A (destroyed during cloning)
  Sequencing primers: 5′ CMV-F; 3′ BGH-rev
Terms and licenses: Academic/Nonprofit Terms; Industry Terms: Not Available to Industry
Depositor comments: Target binding site: TATGGTTGGTGTTCGCAC It is strongly recommended that users perform a diagnostic digest to verify this plasmid prior to use. For example, a double digest of the plasmid with BamHI and KpnI should result in two bands at 2.3kb and 5.8kb.
How to cite: TAL3021 was a gift from Keith Joung (Addgene plasmid # 41195 ; http://n2t.net/addgene:41195 ; RRID:Addgene_41195)
