[The description below was written by a language model from this plasmid's Addgene catalogue record.]
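Description:
TAL3021 is a TALEN expression plasmid built on the JDS71 backbone, a mammalian expression vector that also carries a T7 promoter. It encodes the "right" half of a TALEN pair directed against the zebrafish (D. rerio) aminopeptidase-o gene. The roughly 1.6 kb insert is an engineered array of TAL effector repeats designed to recognise a specific 18-nucleotide half-site in that locus. It was cloned by restriction enzyme methods into the approximately 6.4 kb backbone, and the cloning sites were destroyed in the process. The plasmid is propagated in E. coli as a high-copy construct under ampicillin selection. The record contains no feature table, so the origin of replication and other backbone elements are not itemised, although the listed BGH reverse sequencing primer suggests a BGH polyadenylation region downstream of the coding sequence.

The backbone supplies the sequences flanking the repeat array: an N-terminal 3X FLAG epitope tag for detection and a C-terminal wild-type FokI nuclease domain. The complete open reading frame is therefore a FLAG-tagged TAL effector–FokI fusion. The CMV promoter drives expression in mammalian cells, while the T7 promoter would typically allow in vitro transcription of mRNA, for example for embryo injection. Because FokI cleaves only as a dimer, this construct is intended to be used with a matching "left" TALEN that binds the opposite half-site, so that the two nuclease domains meet over the spacer and make a double-strand break. Error-prone repair of that break produces insertions or deletions, which fits the associated work on targeted gene disruption in somatic zebrafish cells. The depositor recommends a diagnostic digest to verify the plasmid before use.
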