>Addgene plasmid #41195 | TAL3021 | depositor partial sequence | sequence record 54834 | TAL3021 sequence 2430 bps
TCTAGAGCTAGCACCATGGACTACAAAGACCATGACGGTGATTATAAAGATCATGACATCGATTACAAGG
ATGACGATGACAAGATGGCCCCCAAGAAGAAGAGGAAGGTGGGCATTCACCGCGGGGTACCTATGGTGGA
CTTGAGGACACTCGGTTATTCGCAACAGCAACAGGAGAAAATCAAGCCTAAGGTCAGGAGCACCGTCGCG
CAACACCACGAGGCGCTTGTGGGGCATGGCTTCACTCATGCGCATATTGTCGCGCTTTCACAGCACCCTG
CGGCGCTTGGGACGGTGGCTGTCAAATACCAAGATATGATTGCGGCCCTGCCCGAAGCCACGCACGAGGC
AATTGTAGGGGTCGGTAAACAGTGGTCGGGAGCGCGAGCACTTGAGGCGCTGCTGACTGTGGCGGGTGAG
CTTAGGGGGCCTCCGCTCCAGCTCGACACCGGGCAGCTGCTGAAGATCGCGAAGAGAGGGGGAGTAACAG
CGGTAGAGGCAGTGCACGCCTGGCGCAATGCGCTCACCGGGGCCCCCTTGAACCTGACCCCAGACCAGGT
AGTCGCAATCGCGTCGAACATTGGGGGAAAGCAAGCCCTGGAAACCGTGCAAAGGTTGTTGCCGGTCCTT
TGTCAAGACCACGGCCTTACACCGGAGCAAGTCGTGGCCATTGCAAGCAATGGGGGTGGCAAACAGGCTC
TTGAGACGGTTCAGAGACTTCTCCCAGTTCTCTGTCAAGCCCACGGGCTGACTCCCGATCAAGTTGTAGC
GATTGCGAATAACAATGGAGGGAAACAAGCATTGGAGACTGTCCAACGGCTCCTTCCCGTGTTGTGTCAA
GCCCACGGTTTGACGCCTGCACAAGTGGTCGCCATCGCCAACAACAACGGCGGTAAGCAGGCGCTGGAAA
CAGTACAGCGCCTGCTGCCTGTACTGTGCCAGGATCATGGACTGACCCCAGACCAGGTAGTCGCAATCGC
GTCAAACGGAGGGGGAAAGCAAGCCCTGGAAACCGTGCAAAGGTTGTTGCCGGTCCTTTGTCAAGACCAC
GGCCTTACACCGGAGCAAGTCGTGGCCATTGCAAGCAATGGGGGTGGCAAACAGGCTCTTGAGACGGTTC
AGAGACTTCTCCCAGTTCTCTGTCAAGCCCACGGGCTGACTCCCGATCAAGTTGTAGCGATTGCGAATAA
CAATGGAGGGAAACAAGCATTGGAGACTGTCCAACGGCTCCTTCCCGTGTTGTGTCAAGCCCACGGTTTG
ACGCCTGCACAAGTGGTCGCCATCGCCAACAACAACGGCGGTAAGCAGGCGCTGGAAACAGTACAGCGCC
TGCTGCCTGTACTGTGCCAGGATCATGGACTGACCCCAGACCAGGTAGTCGCAATCGCGTCAAACGGAGG
GGGAAAGCAAGCCCTGGAAACCGTGCAAAGGTTGTTGCCGGTCCTTTGTCAAGACCACGGCCTTACACCG
GAGCAAGTCGTGGCCATTGCAAATAATAACGGTGGCAAACAGGCTCTTGAGACGGTTCAGAGACTTCTCC
CAGTTCTCTGTCAAGCCCACGGGCTGACTCCCGATCAAGTTGTAGCGATTGCGTCCAACGGTGGAGGGAA
ACAAGCATTGGAGACTGTCCAACGGCTCCTTCCCGTGTTGTGTCAAGCCCACGGTTTGACGCCTGCACAA
GTGGTCGCCATCGCCTCGAATGGCGGCGGTAAGCAGGCGCTGGAAACAGTACAGCGCCTGCTGCCTGTAC
TGTGCCAGGATCATGGACTGACCCCAGACCAGGTAGTCGCAATCGCGTCACATGACGGGGGAAAGCAAGC
CCTGGAAACCGTGCAAAGGTTGTTGCCGGTCCTTTGTCAAGACCACGGCCTTACACCGGAGCAAGTCGTG
GCCATTGCAAATAATAACGGTGGCAAACAGGCTCTTGAGACGGTTCAGAGACTTCTCCCAGTTCTCTGTC
AAGCCCACGGGCTGACTCCCGATCAAGTTGTAGCGATTGCGTCGCATGACGGAGGGAAACAAGCATTGGA
GACTGTCCAACGGCTCCTTCCCGTGTTGTGTCAAGCCCACGGTTTGACGCCTGCACAAGTGGTCGCCATC
GCCTCCAATATTGGCGGTAAGCAGGCGCTGGAAACAGTACAGCGCCTGCTGCCTGTACTGTGCCAGGATC
ATGGACTGACACCCGAACAGGTGGTCGCCATTGCTTCCCACGACGGAGGACGGCCAGCCTTGGAGTCCAT
CGTAGCCCAATTGTCCAGGCCCGATCCCGCGTTGGCTGCGTTAACGAATGACCATCTGGTGGCGTTGGCA
TGTCTTGGTGGACGACCCGCGCTCGATGCAGTCAAAAAGGGTCTGCCTCATGCTCCCGCATTGATCAAAA
GAACCAACCGGCGGATTCCCGAGAGAACTTCCCATCGAGTCGCGGGATCC
