>Addgene plasmid #41195 | TAL3021 | addgene partial sequence | sequence record 56628 | JDS-TALEN-F 5'-TAGGGGTCGGTAAACAGTGG-3'
TGTGGCGGGTGAGCTTAGGGGGCCTCCGCTCCAGCTCGACACCGGGCAGCTGCTGAAGATCGCGAAGAGA
GGGGGAGTAACAGCGGTAGAGGCAGTGCACGCCTGGCGCAATGCGCTCACCGGGGCCCCCTTGAACCTGA
CCCCAGACCAGGTAGTCGCAATCGCGTCGAACATTGGGGGAAAGCAAGCCCTGGAAACCGTGCAAAGGTT
GTTGCCGGTCCTTTGTCAAGACCACGGCCTTACACCGGAGCAAGTCGTGGCCATTGCAAGCAATGGGGGT
GGCAAACAGGCTCTTGAGACGGTTCAGAGACTTCTCCCAGTTCTCTGTCAAGCCCACGGGCTGACTCCCG
ATCAAGTTGTAGCGATTGCGAATAACAATGGAGGGAAACAAGCATTGGAGACTGTCCAACGGCTCCTTCC
CGTGTTGTGTCAAGCCCACGGTTTGACGCCTGCACAAGTGGTCGCCATCGCCAACAACAACGGCGGTAAG
CAGGCGCTGGAAACAGTACAGCGCCTGCTGCCTGTACTGTGCCAGGATCATGGACTGACCCCAGACCAGG
TAGTCGCAATCGCGTCAAACGGAGGGGGAAAGCAAGCCCTGGAAACCGTGCAAAGGTTGTTGCCGGTCCT
TTGTCAAGACCACGGCCTTACACCGGAGCAAGTCGTGGCCATTGCAAGCAATGGGGGTGGCAAACAGGCT
CTTGAGACGGTTCAGAGACTTCTCCCAGTTCTCTGTCAAGCCCACGGGCTGACTCCCGATCAAGTTGTAG
CGATTGCGAATAACAATGGAGGGAAACAAGCATTGGAGACTGTCCAACGGCTCCTTCCCGTGTTGTGTCA
AGCCCACGGTTTGACGCCTGCACAAGTGGTCGCCATCGCCAACAACAACGGCGG
